Addgene plasmid #120615: Smp_133270-Cd4-bio-His
Purpose: Expression of recombinant S. mansoni protein
Depositing lab: Gavin Wright. Depositing organization: Wellcome Sanger Institute. Publication: A library of cell-surface and secreted proteins from Schistosoma mansoni identifies early serological markers of infection. Cécile Crosnier, Anna V. Protasio, Gabriel Rinaldi, Shona Wilson, Matthew Berriman, Gavin J. Wright. bioRXiv 10.1101/593616.
Backbone
  Vector backbone: pTT3
  Backbone manufacturer: Yves Durocher, NRC
  Backbone size w/o insert (bp): 6686
  Vector type: Mammalian Expression
Growth in bacteria
  Bacterial resistance: Ampicillin, 100 μg/mL
  Growth temperature: 37°C
  Growth strain: DH5alpha
  Copy number: High Copy
Gene/Insert
  Gene/Insert name: Smp_133270
  Species: Schistosoma mansoni
  Insert size (bp): 2179
  Entrez Gene: Smp_133270 (a.k.a. Smp_133270)
  Promoter: CMV
  Tag / fusion protein: ratCd4(d3+4)-bio-6His (C terminal on backbone)
  Cloning method: Restriction Enzyme; 5′ cloning site NotI (not destroyed); 3′ cloning site AscI (not destroyed)
Terms and licenses: Academic/Nonprofit Terms; Industry Terms: Not Available to Industry
How to cite: Smp_133270-Cd4-bio-His was a gift from Gavin Wright (Addgene plasmid # 120615 ; http://n2t.net/addgene:120615 ; RRID:Addgene_120615)
