[The description below was written by a language model from this plasmid's Addgene catalogue record and pLannotate feature annotations shown in this document.]
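Description:
Smp_133270-Cd4-bio-His is a mammalian expression plasmid built on the pTT3 backbone for producing a recombinant protein from the blood fluke Schistosoma mansoni. It is propagated in E. coli through a high-copy ColE1/pUC-type origin with ampicillin selection (bla with its own promoter). It also carries an Epstein-Barr virus oriP fragment, an element that allows episomal maintenance in cells supplying EBNA1. Remnants of lac regulatory sequences, together with short tet promoter and bla fragments, appear to be backbone leftovers with no stated role.

The expression cassette is driven by the CMV immediate-early enhancer and promoter, which span the numbering origin of the circular sequence. They are followed by adenovirus-derived leader and splice sequences and a chimeric intron fragment that aid transcript processing. The short reverse-strand hit to adenoviral terminal protein in this region most likely reflects that same adenoviral leader sequence rather than a real coding unit. A mouse immunoglobulin heavy-chain signal sequence fragment lies just upstream of the insert and would direct the product into the secretory pathway. The roughly 2.2 kb Smp_133270 insert, cloned between retained NotI and AscI sites, is not itself annotated in the feature table but corresponds to the unannotated gap between the signal sequence and the tag. Downstream and in frame, the backbone supplies rat Cd4 domains 3 and 4, a biotinylation ("bio") sequence and a 6xHis tag. Only the Cd4 portion is picked up by the annotation. A rabbit β-globin polyadenylation signal ends the transcript.

The plasmid belongs to a library of S. mansoni cell-surface and secreted proteins assembled to identify early serological markers of infection. The C-terminal tags are of a kind that permits His-based purification and capture through biotin, although the record states the purpose only as expression of the recombinant protein.
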