Features (pLannotate 1.2.2; 18 found; start..end, strand, type, name):
      2..201     +  promoter       CMV promoter: human cytomegalovirus (CMV) immediate early promoter
    269..307     +  misc_feature   Ad SA (fragment): adenovirus major late transcript splice acceptor (Friedrich and Soriano, 1991)
    340..549     -  CDS            PTP (fragment): TERM_ADE02 - Experimental evidence at protein level: Swiss-Prot protein existence level 1. Protein covalently bound to the viral DNA that acts as a primer for viral genomic replication by DNA strand displacement. Assembles on the viral origin of replication in an initiation complex with viral polymerase, DBP, host NFIA and host POU2F1/OCT1. During initiation, the polymerase covalently couples the first dCTP with Ser- 580 of pTP. The terminal protein stimulates the template activity over 20 fold compared to protein-free templates. Neo-synthesized viral genomes are linked to two preterminal prot
    580..669     +  intron         chimeric intron (fragment): chimera between introns from adenovirus and immunoglobulin heavy chain genes
    688..734     +  CDS            IgH signal sequence (fragment): signal sequence from the mouse immunoglobulin heavy chain variable region
   2992..3552    +  CDS            Cd4 (fragment): CD4_RAT - Experimental evidence at protein level: Swiss-Prot protein existence level 1. Integral membrane glycoprotein that plays an essential role in the immune response and serves multiple functions in responses against both external and internal offenses. In T-cells, functions primarily as a coreceptor for MHC class II molecule:peptide complex. The antigens presented by class II peptides are derived from extracellular proteins while class I peptides are derived from cytosolic proteins. Interacts simultaneously with the T-cell receptor (TCR) and the MHC class II presented by antigen presenti
   3712..3767    +  polyA_signal   β-globin poly(A) signal: rabbit β-globin polyadenylation signal (Gil and Proudfoot, 1987)
   4281..5962    -  rep_origin     oriP (fragment): Epstein-Barr virus oriP replication origin (Yates et al., 2000)
   6089..6193    +  promoter       AmpR promoter: bla
   6194..7054    +  CDS            AmpR: β-lactamase; bla; confers resistance to ampicillin, carbenicillin, and related antibiotics
   7225..7813    +  rep_origin     ori: high-copy-number ColE1/pMB1/pBR322/pUC origin of replication
   7996..8088    +  CDS            lacI (fragment): lac repressor; lacI; The lac repressor binds to the lac operator to inhibit transcription in E. coli. This inhibition can be relieved by adding lactose or isopropyl-β-D-thiogalactopyranoside (IPTG).
   8101..8122    +  protein_bind   CAP binding site: CAP binding activates transcription in the presence of cAMP. E. coli catabolite activator protein
   8137..8167    +  promoter       lac promoter: promoter for the E. coli lac operon
   8175..8191    +  protein_bind   lac operator: The lac repressor binds to the lac operator to inhibit transcription in E. coli. This inhibition can be relieved by adding lactose or isopropyl-β-D-thiogalactopyranoside (IPTG). lac repressor encoded by lacI
   8261..8277    +  promoter       tet promoter (fragment): E. coli promoter for tetracycline efflux protein gene
   8287..8312    -  CDS            bla(M) (fragment): β-lactamase lacking the signal sequence; bla(M); allows cytosolic expression of β-lactamase
   8486..8865    +  enhancer       CMV enhancer: human cytomegalovirus immediate early enhancer
>Addgene plasmid #120615 | Smp_133270-Cd4-bio-His | addgene full sequence | sequence record 234201 | Addgene NGS Result
GTGATGCGGTTTTGGCAGTACACCAATGGGCGTGGATAGCGGTTTGACTCACGGGGATTTCCAAGTCTCC
ACCCCATTGACGTCAATGGGAGTTTGTTTTGGCACCAAAATCAACGGGACTTTCCAAAATGTCGTAATAA
CCCCGCCCCGTTGACGCAAATGGGCGGTAGGCGTGTACGGTGGGAGGTCTATATAAGCAGAGCTCGTTTA
GTGAACCGTCAGATCCTCACTCTCTTCCGCATCGCTGTCTGCGAGGGCCAGCTGTTGGGCTCGCGGTTGA
GGACAAACTCTTCGCGGTCTTTCCAGTACTCTTGGATCGGAAACCCGTCGGCCTCCGAACGGTACTCCGC
CACCGAGGGACCTGAGCGAGTCCGCATCGACCGGATCGGAAAACCTCTCGAGAAAGGCGTCTAACCAGTC
ACAGTCGCAAGGTAGGCTGAGCACCGTGGCGGGCGGCAGCGGGTGGCGGTCGGGGTTGTTTCTGGCGGAG
GTGCTGCTGATGATGTAATTAAAGTAGGCGGTCTTGAGACGGCGGATGGTCGAGGTGAGGTGTGGCAGGC
TTGAGATCCAGCTGTTGGGGTGAGTACTCCCTCTCAAAAGCGGGCATTACTTCTGCGCTAAGATTGTCAG
TTTCCAAAAACGAGGAGGATTTGATATTCACCTGGCCCGATCTGGCCATACACTTGAGTGACAATGACAT
CCACTTTGCCTTTCTCTCCACAGGTGTCCACTCCCAGGTCCAAGTTTGCCACCATGGAGTTTCAGACCCA
GGTACTCATGTCCCTGCTGCTCTGCATGTCTGGTGCGGCCGCCGAGGACCTGAAGCCCAAGAGAAAGAGC
GGCGACGCCCACATCAGCATCACCCAGGACAAGAAGAAGATCAAGAGCTACATCGAGCAGTTCGACGACC
CCGAGACAGTGGAAAAGTTCCTGCGGGACCTGCTGAACCCCGACCTGATGTTCCCCCAGATCCCCAAGGA
CAAAGAAGATGTGAACGTCGAGAGCGAGAGCCAGGACGACCCCCTGGACAGCAACACCAAGGACGAGAAC
CAGGAACTGACCGACAAGAGCGAGCACGACAGCACCGCCGACAACGTGCCCGCCAGCCAGAGCATCCCCA
GCATCAACGACGAGAAAACCGTGAAGTCCATCCACAGCCCCCCTGACAAGCACGAGGACAGCGAGCCTAG
CGTGGCCCAGCACCTGTACGACGAGGCCATGAGCATCCTGGAAACCGAGAGCCACAAGACCAGCGCCGAC
AAGACCGCCCTGGAACTGCTGAGCGAGGCCAGCAGACAGGGCCACACCAAGGCCCGGGAACAGGTGGCCA
TGCTGACCCTGCTGGGCGGCTACACCGCCGACCCTTTCCAGAGCGCCTACAGCGCCTTCGAGGAACTGAG
CAACGAGGGCAACCCCAGAGGCCAGTTCGGCCTGGGCTTTCTGTACGCCAGCGGCCTGCACGTGAACGCC
AGCATCCCCCACGCCCTGATCTACCTGACCTTCAGCAGCCTGGGCGGCGACAACTTCGCCGACATGGCCC
TGGGCTACCGGTACTGGACAGGCGTGGGCGTGGAAGAGGATTGCGAGGCCGCCCTGACCCACTACCACAG
AGTGGCCCAGGTGGTGTACAAAGAGGTGTCCGAGCGGAGCGAGAGCGGCGGACCTACACTGCTGGGCCCT
ATGGTGCGACGGGCCAGACTGCTGGACGAGATCGACGCCATGGGCAACCTGGACGGCGGCGACCTGACCA
TCAGCGAGGACCTGTTCCAGTACTACCAGTTCATGGCCTACAAGAAAAACGTGTCCGCCATGGTCGGACT
GGGCCAGCTGTACTACTACGGCCGGCACGGCGTGGAAATGAACCACGAGAAGGCCTTTTACTACTTCAAC
CTGGCCGCCGAGAGCGGCAGCGCCATTGCCATGGCCTACCTGGGCGAGATGTACATGGTCGGAAGCACCG
CCGTGCCCGCCGACAGCACAAAGGCCCTGAAGTACCTGCACAAGAGCGCCGAGGAAAACAACCCCATCGG
CCAGACAGGCCTGGCCCTGGCCTATCTGTATGGCAGAGCCGGCCTGCCTGTGAAGCCCGTGATCGCCATG
GAACTGTTTCTGAAGGCCGCCGACCAGGGCTGGCCTGAGGCTCAGCTGCACCTGGGCAGACTGTTTCTGG
GCACCCACGGCATCAAGACCGACTACAAGTCCGCCCTGAAATACTTCACCATGGCCAGCCAGCAGGGCAA
CGTGATCGCCTTCTACCACCTGGCCGAGATGCACGCCAAGGGCACCGGCGTGCTGAGAAGCTGTAGCACA
GCCGCCGAGCTGTTCAAGAACGTGGCCGAGCGGGGCAGATGGTCCAAGATGTTCATGTCCGCCTACTCCG
CCTTCCGGAACAGAAGATACCACGAGGCCTTCGTGACCTACCAGCTGCTGGCCGAGCTGGGCTACGAGGT
GGCCCAGAGCAACGTGGCCTTCATCCTGGAAGAGGAAAAGGCCACCGGCATCCCTAAGGACGAGATCCAC
AAGCGGGCCTTCACCCAGTGGCAGAGAAGCGCCACCCAGGGCAGCACCAGCAGCAGAGTGAAGCTGGGCG
ACTACTACTACTATGGCCTGGGCACCGACGTGTCCTACCAGAAGGCCATCCAGCACTACCGGATCGCCTC
CGACCTGCACCACAACGCCCAGGCCATGTTCAACCTGGGCTACATGCACGAGCAGGGCCTGGGCCTGAAG
CGGGACCTGTACCTGGCCAAGCGGTTCTACGACATGGCCGCCGAAGCCAGCATCGACGCCAGAGTGGCCG
TGTATCTGGCCCTGATCCGGCTGAGCTTCTACTTCGTGATGGACTTCTTCAACGAGAGCAGCTTCTTCCA
GTACATCGGCAGCATGTTCAGCAGCAGAAGCTACGCCGACGAGCACGAGGTGGACAGCGTGACCGACAGC
ACCACCACCCCCACCACCAGCTCTCACCCCAGCGGCCACCTGATCAGCACAGGCGCGCCGTCGACCTCCA
TCACGGCCTATAAGAGTGAGGGGGAGTCAGCGGAGTTCTCCTTCCCACTCAACCTTGGAGAGGAAAGCCT
GCAGGGAGAGTTGAGATGGAAGGCAGAGAAGGCTCCTTCTTCCCAGTCCTGGATCACCTTCTCCCTAAAG
AACCAAAAGGTGTCTGTGCAGAAGTCTACTAGCAACCCCAAGTTCCAGCTGTCCGAAACGCTCCCACTCA
CCCTTCAGATACCCCAGGTCTCCCTTCAGTTTGCTGGTTCTGGCAACCTGACCCTGACTCTGGACAGAGG
GATACTGTATCAGGAAGTGAACCTGGTGGTGATGAAAGTGACTCAGCCCGACAGCAACACTTTGACCTGT
GAGGTGATGGGACCCACCTCACCCAAGATGAGACTGATCTTGAAGCAGGAGAATCAGGAGGCCAGGGTCT
CCAGGCAGGAGAAAGTGATTCAAGTGCAGGCCCCTGAAGCAGGGGTGTGGCAATGTCTACTGAGTGAAGG
TGAAGAGGTCAAGATGGACTCCAAGATCCAGGTTTTATCCAAAGGGTTGAATTCCGGCAGCCTGCACCAC
ATCCTGGACGCCCAGAAGATGCTGTGGAACCACAGGGACAGGAACCTGCCTCCTCTGGCCCCTCTGGGCC
CCCACCACCATCACCACCATTGAGTCTAGACACGTGATTAATTAAGGATCCCCCGACCTCGACCTCTGGC
TAATAAAGGAAATTTATTTTCATTGCAATAGTGTGTTGGAATTTTTTGTGTCTCTCACTCGGAAGGACAT
ATGGGAGGGCAAATCATTTGGTCGAGATCCCTCGGAGATCTCTAGCTAGAGGATCGATCCCCGCCCCGGA
CGAACTAAACCTGACTACGACATCTCTGCCCCTTCTTCGCGGGGCAGTGCATGTAATCCCTTCAGTTGGT
TGGTACAACTTGCCAACTGGGCCCTGTTCCACATGTGACACGGGGGGGGACCAAACACAAAGGGGTTCTC
TGACTGTAGTTGACATCCTTATAAATGGATGTGCACATTTGCCAACACTGAGTGGCTTTCATCCTGGAGC
AGACTTTGCAGTCTGTGGACTGCAACACAACATTGCCTTTATGTGTAACTCTTGGCTGAAGCTCTTACAC
CAATGCTGGGGGACATGTACCTCCCAGGGGCCCAGGAAGACTACGGGAGGCTACACCAACGTCAATCAGA
GGGGCCTGTGTAGCTACCGATAAGCGGACCCTCAAGAGGGCATTAGCAATAGTGTTTATAAGGCCCCCTT
GTTAACCCTAAACGGGTAGCATATGCTTCCCGGGTAGTAGTATATACTATCCAGACTAACCCTAATTCAA
TAGCATATGTTACCCAACGGGAAGCATATGCTATCGAATTAGGGTTAGTAAAAGGGTCCTAAGGAACAGC
GATATCTCCCACCCCATGAGCTGTCACGGTTTTATTTACATGGGGTCAGGATTCCACGAGGGTAGTGAAC
CATTTTAGTCACAAGGGCAGTGGCTGAAGATCAAGGAGCGGGCAGTGAACTCTCCTGAATCTTCGCCTGC
TTCTTCATTCTCCTTCGTTTAGCTAATAGAATAACTGCTGAGTTGTGAACAGTAAGGTGTATGTGAGGTG
CTCGAAAACAAGGTTTCAGGTGACGCCCCCAGAATAAAATTTGGACGGGGGGTTCAGTGGTGGCATTGTG
CTATGACACCAATATAACCCTCACAAACCCCTTGGGCAATAAATACTAGTGTAGGAATGAAACATTCTGA
ATATCTTTAACAATAGAAATCCATGGGGTGGGGACAAGCCGTAAAGACTGGATGTCCATCTCACACGAAT
TTATGGCTATGGGCAACACATAATCCTAGTGCAATATGATACTGGGGTTATTAAGATGTGTCCCAGGCAG
GGACCAAGACAGGTGAACCATGTTGTTACACTCTATTTGTAACAAGGGGAAAGAGAGTGGACGCCGACAG
CAGCGGACTCCACTGGTTGTCTCTAACACCCCCGAAAATTAAACGGGGCTCCACGCCAATGGGGCCCATA
AACAAAGACAAGTGGCCACTCTTTTTTTTGAAATTGTGGAGTGGGGGCACGCGTCAGCCCCCACACGCCG
CCCTGCGGTTTTGGACTGTAAAATAAGGGTGTAATAACTTGGCTGATTGTAACCCCGCTAACCACTGCGG
TCAAACCACTTGCCCACAAAACCACTAATGGCACCCCGGGGAATACCTGCATAAGTAGGTGGGCGGGCCA
AGATAGGGGCGCGATTGCTGCGATCTGGAGGACAAATTACACACACTTGCGCCTGAGCGCCAAGCACAGG
GTTGTTGGTCCTCATATTCACGAGGTCGCTGAGAGCACGGTGGGCTAATGTTGCCATGGGTAGCATATAC
TACCCAAATATCTGGATAGCATATGCTATCCTAATCTATATCTGGGTAGCATAGGCTATCCTAATCTATA
TCTGGGTAGCATATGCTATCCTAATCTATATCTGGGTAGTATATGCTATCCTAATTTATATCTGGGTAGC
ATAGGCTATCCTAATCTATATCTGGGTAGCATATGCTATCCTAATCTATATCTGGGTAGTATATGCTATC
CTAATCTGTATCCGGGTAGCATATGCTATCCTAATAGAGATTAGGGTAGTATATGCTATCCTAATTTATA
TCTGGGTAGCATATACTACCCAAATATCTGGATAGCATATGCTATCCTAATCTATATCTGGGTAGCATAT
GCTATCCTAATCTATATCTGGGTAGCATAGGCTATCCTAATCTATATCTGGGTAGCATATGCTATCCTAA
TCTATATCTGGGTAGTATATGCTATCCTAATTTATATCTGGGTAGCATAGGCTATCCTAATCTATATCTG
GGTAGCATATGCTATCCTAATCTATATCTGGGTAGTATATGCTATCCTAATCTGTATCCGGGTAGCATAT
GCTATCCTCATGATAAGCTGTCAAACATGAGAATTTTCTTGAAGACGAAAGGGCCTCGTGATACGCCTAT
TTTTATAGGTTAATGTCATGATAATAATGGTTTCTTAGACGTCAGGTGGCACTTTTCGGGGAAATGTGCG
CGGAACCCCTATTTGTTTATTTTTCTAAATACATTCAAATATGTATCCGCTCATGAGACAATAACCCTGA
TAAATGCTTCAATAATATTGAAAAAGGAAGAGTATGAGTATTCAACATTTCCGTGTCGCCCTTATTCCCT
TTTTTGCGGCATTTTGCCTTCCTGTTTTTGCTCACCCAGAAACGCTGGTGAAAGTAAAAGATGCTGAAGA
TCAGTTGGGTGCACGAGTGGGTTACATCGAACTGGATCTCAACAGCGGTAAGATCCTTGAGAGTTTTCGC
CCCGAAGAACGTTTTCCAATGATGAGCACTTTTAAAGTTCTGCTATGTGGCGCGGTATTATCCCGTGTTG
ACGCCGGGCAAGAGCAACTCGGTCGCCGCATACACTATTCTCAGAATGACTTGGTTGAGTACTCACCAGT
CACAGAAAAGCATCTTACGGATGGCATGACAGTAAGAGAATTATGCAGTGCTGCCATAACCATGAGTGAT
AACACTGCGGCCAACTTACTTCTGACAACGATCGGAGGACCGAAGGAGCTAACCGCTTTTTTGCACAACA
TGGGGGATCATGTAACTCGCCTTGATCGTTGGGAACCGGAGCTGAATGAAGCCATACCAAACGACGAGCG
TGACACCACGATGCCTGCAGCAATGGCAACAACGTTGCGCAAACTATTAACTGGCGAACTACTTACTCTA
GCTTCCCGGCAACAATTAATAGACTGGATGGAGGCGGATAAAGTTGCAGGACCACTTCTGCGCTCGGCCC
TTCCGGCTGGCTGGTTTATTGCTGATAAATCTGGAGCCGGTGAGCGTGGGTCTCGCGGTATCATTGCAGC
ACTGGGGCCAGATGGTAAGCCCTCCCGTATCGTAGTTATCTACACGACGGGGAGTCAGGCAACTATGGAT
GAACGAAATAGACAGATCGCTGAGATAGGTGCCTCACTGATTAAGCATTGGTAACTGTCAGACCAAGTTT
ACTCATATATACTTTAGATTGATTTAAAACTTCATTTTTAATTTAAAAGGATCTAGGTGAAGATCCTTTT
TGATAATCTCATGACCAAAATCCCTTAACGTGAGTTTTCGTTCCACTGAGCGTCAGACCCCGTAGAAAAG
ATCAAAGGATCTTCTTGAGATCCTTTTTTTCTGCGCGTAATCTGCTGCTTGCAAACAAAAAAACCACCGC
TACCAGCGGTGGTTTGTTTGCCGGATCAAGAGCTACCAACTCTTTTTCCGAAGGTAACTGGCTTCAGCAG
AGCGCAGATACCAAATACTGTTCTTCTAGTGTAGCCGTAGTTAGGCCACCACTTCAAGAACTCTGTAGCA
CCGCCTACATACCTCGCTCTGCTAATCCTGTTACCAGTGGCTGCTGCCAGTGGCGATAAGTCGTGTCTTA
CCGGGTTGGACTCAAGACGATAGTTACCGGATAAGGCGCAGCGGTCGGGCTGAACGGGGGGTTCGTGCAC
ACAGCCCAGCTTGGAGCGAACGACCTACACCGAACTGAGATACCTACAGCGTGAGCTATGAGAAAGCGCC
ACGCTTCCCGAAGGGAGAAAGGCGGACAGGTATCCGGTAAGCGGCAGGGTCGGAACAGGAGAGCGCACGA
GGGAGCTTCCAGGGGGAAACGCCTGGTATCTTTATAGTCCTGTCGGGTTTCGCCACCTCTGACTTGAGCG
TCGATTTTTGTGATGCTCGTCAGGGGGGCGGAGCCTATGGAAAAACGCCAGCAACGCGGCCTTTTTACGG
TTCCTGGCCTTTTGCTGGCCTTTTGCTCACATGTTCTTTCCTGCGTTATCCCCTGATTCTGTGGATAACC
GTATTACCGCCTTTGAGTGAGCTGATACCGCTCGCCGCAGCCGAACGACCGAGCGCAGCGAGTCAGTGAG
CGAGGAAGCGGAAGAGCGCCCAATACGCAAACCGCCTCTCCCCGCGCGTTGGCCGATTCATTAATGCAGC
TGGCACGACAGGTTTCCCGACTGGAAAGCGGGCAGTGAGCGCAACGCAATTAATGTGAGTTAGCTCACTC
ATTAGGCACCCCAGGCTTTACACTTTATGCTTCCGGCTCGTATGTTGTGTGGAATTGTGAGCGGATAACA
ATTTCACACAGGAAACAGCTATGACCATGATTACGCCAAGCTCTAGCTAGAGGTCGACCAATTCTCATGT
TTGACAGCTTATCATCGCAGATCCGGGCAACGTTGTTGCCATTGCTGCAGGCGCAGAACTGGTAGGTATG
GAAGATCTATACATTGAATCAATATTGGCAATTAGCCATATTAGTCATTGGTTATATAGCATAAATCAAT
ATTGGCTATTGGCCATTGCATACGTTGTATCTATATCATAATATGTACATTTATATTGGCTCATGTCCAA
TATGACCGCCATGTTGACATTGATTATTGACTAGTTATTAATAGTAATCAATTACGGGGTCATTAGTTCA
TAGCCCATATATGGAGTTCCGCGTTACATAACTTACGGTAAATGGCCCGCCTGGCTGACCGCCCAACGAC
CCCCGCCCATTGACGTCAATAATGACGTATGTTCCCATAGTAACGCCAATAGGGACTTTCCATTGACGTC
AATGGGTGGAGTATTTACGGTAAACTGCCCACTTGGCAGTACATCAAGTGTATCATATGCCAAGTCCGCC
CCCTATTGACGTCAATGACGGTAAATGGCCCGCCTGGCATTATGCCCAGTACATGACCTTACGGGACTTT
CCTACTTGGCAGTACATCTACGTATTAGTCATCGCTATTACCATG
